>Addgene plasmid #129995 | pRDAX-141 N-Tag GFP[1] L32 FRB mCherry | depositor full sequence | sequence record 249373 | Full Sequence
GCCTGCCTCCAGGCCTCAATATTGGCCATTAGCCATATTATTCATTGGTTATATAGCATAAATCAATATT
GGCTATTGGCCATTGCATACGTTGTATCTATATCATAATATGTACATTTATATTGGCTCATGTCCAATAT
GACCGCCATGTTGGCATTGATTATTGACTAGTTATTAATAGTAATCAATTACGGGGTCATTAGTTCATAG
CCCATATATGGAGTTCCGCGTTACATAACTTACGGTAAATGGCCCGCCTGGCTGACCGCCCAACGACCCC
CGCCCATTGACGTCAATAATGACGTATGTTCCCATAGTAACGCCAATAGGGACTTTCCATTGACGTCAAT
GGGTGGAGTATTTACGGTAAACTGCCCACTTGGCAGTACATCAAGTGTATCATATGCCAAGTCCGCCCCC
TATTGACGTCAATGACGGTAAATGGCCCGCCTGGCATTATGCCCAGTACATGACCTTACGGGACTTTCCT
ACTTGGCAGTACATCTACGTATTAGTCATCGCTATTACCATGGTGATGCGGTTTTGGCAGTACACCAATG
GGCGTGGATAGCGGTTTGACTCACGGGGATTTCCAAGTCTCCACCCCATTGACGTCAATGGGAGTTTGTT
TTGGCACCAAAATCAACGGGACTTTCCAAAATGTCGTAATAACCCCGCCCCGTTGACGCAAATGGGCGGT
AGGCGTGTACGGTGGGAGGTCTATATAAGCAGAGCTCGTTTAGTGAACCGTCAGATCACTAGAAGCTTTA
TTGCGGTAGTTTATCACAGTTAAATTGCTAACGCAGTCAGTGCTTCTGACACAACAGTCTCGAACTTAAG
CTGCAGAAGTTGGTCGTGAGGCACTGGGCAGGTAAGTATCAAGGTTACAAGACAGGTTTAAGGAGACCAA
TAGAAACTGGGCTTGTCGAGACAGAGAAGACTCTTGCGTTTCTGATAGGCACCTATTGGTCTTACTGACA
TCCACTTTGCCTTTCTCTCCACAGGTGTCCACTCCCAGGCCACCATGGATCTGCCTGATGACCACTACCT
GAGCACACAGACCATCCTCTCCAAGGACCTTAACGACGTGGGTGGCGGAGGGAGCGAAGGCGGCGGATCC
GGAGGGCCTGGCTCTGGCGGAGAGGGGAGCGCTGGAGGCGGGTCAGCCGGTGGTGGGAGTGTGGCCATCC
TCTGGCATGAGATGTGGCATGAAGGCCTGGAAGAGGCATCTCGTTTGTACTTTGGGGAAAGGAACGTGAA
AGGCATGTTTGAGGTGCTGGAGCCCTTGCATGCTATGATGGAACGGGGCCCCCAGACTCTGAAGGAAACA
TCCTTTAATCAGGCCTATGGTCGAGATTTAATGGAGGCCCAAGAGTGGTGCAGGAAGTACATGAAATCAG
GGAATGTCAAGGACCTCACCCAAGCCTGGGACCTCTATTATCATGTGTTCCGACGAATCTCATAAGAATT
CAGATCCGCCCCTCTCCCTCCCCCCCCCCTAACGTTACTGGCCGAAGCCGCTTGGAATAAGGCCGGTGTG
CGTTTGTCTATATGTTATTTTCCACCATATTGCCGTCTTTTGGCAATGTGAGGGCCCGGAAACCTGGCCC
TGTCTTCTTGACGAGCATTCCTAGGGGTCTTTCCCCTCTCGCCAAAGGAATGCAAGGTCTGTTGAATGTC
GTGAAGGAAGCAGTTCCTCTGGTAGCTTCTTGAAGACAAACAACGTCTGTAGCGACCCTTTGCAGGCAGC
GGAACCCCCCACCTGGCGACAGGTGCCTCTGCGGCCAAAAGCCACGTGTATAAGATACACCTGCAAAGGC
GGCACAACCCCAGTGCCACGTTGTGAGTTGGATAGTTGTGGAAAGAGTCAAATGGCTCTCCTCAAGCGTA
TTCAACAAGGGGCTGAAGGATGCCCAGAAGGTACCCCATTGTATGGGATCTGATCTGGGGCCTCGGTACA
CATGCTTTACATGTGTTTAGTCGAGGTTAAAAAAACGTCTAGGCCCCCCGAACCACGGGGACGTGGTTTT
CCTTTGAAAAACACGATGATAATATGGCCACAACCATGGTGAGCAAGGGCGAGGAGGATAACATGGCCAT
CATCAAGGAGTTCATGCGCTTCAAGGTGCACATGGAGGGCTCCGTGAACGGCCACGAGTTCGAGATCGAG
GGCGAGGGCGAGGGCCGCCCCTACGAGGGCACCCAGACCGCCAAGCTGAAGGTGACCAAGGGTGGCCCCC
TGCCCTTCGCCTGGGACATCCTGTCCCCTCAGTTCATGTACGGCTCCAAGGCCTACGTGAAGCACCCCGC
CGACATCCCCGACTACTTGAAGCTGTCCTTCCCCGAGGGCTTCAAGTGGGAGCGCGTGATGAACTTCGAG
GACGGCGGCGTGGTGACCGTGACCCAGGACTCCTCCCTGCAGGACGGCGAGTTCATCTACAAGGTGAAGC
TGCGCGGCACCAACTTCCCCTCCGACGGCCCCGTAATGCAGAAGAAGACCATGGGCTGGGAGGCCTCCTC
CGAGCGGATGTACCCCGAGGACGGCGCCCTGAAGGGCGAGATCAAGCAGAGGCTGAAGCTGAAGGACGGC
GGCCACTACGACGCTGAGGTCAAGACCACCTACAAGGCCAAGAAGCCCGTGCAGCTGCCCGGCGCCTACA
ACGTCAACATCAAGTTGGACATCACCTCCCACAACGAGGACTACACCATCGTGGAACAGTACGAACGCGC
CGAGGGCCGCCACTCCACCGGCGGCATGGACGAGCTGTACAAGTAAACCGGTGCTCGAGGTACCGATGAA
TAGCTAAGGTCGAGGCCGCAGGTAAGTATCAAGGTTACAAGACAGGTTTAAGGAGACCAATAGAAACTGG
GCTTGTCGAGACAGAGAAGACTCTTGCGTTTCTGATAGGCACCTATTGGTCTTACTGACATCCACTTTGC
CTTTCTCTCCACAGGTGTCGACAATCAACCTCTGGATTACAAAATTTGTGAAAGATTGACTGGTATTCTT
AACTATGTTGCTCCTTTTACGCTATGTGGATACGCTGCTTTAATGCCTTTGTATCATGCTATTGCTTCCC
GTATGGCTTTCATTTTCTCCTCCTTGTATAAATCCTGGTTGCTGTCTCTTTATGAGGAGTTGTGGCCCGT
TGTCAGGCAACGTGGCGTGGTGTGCACTGTGTTTGCTGACGCAACCCCCACTGGTTGGGGCATTGCCACC
ACCTGTCAGCTCCTTTCCGGGACTTTCGCTTTCCCCCTCCCTATTGCCACGGCGGAACTCATCGCCGCCT
GCCTTGCCCGCTGCTGGACAGGGGCTCGGCTGTTGGGCACTGACAATTCCGTGGTGTTGTCGGGGAAGCT
GACGTCCTTTCCATGGCTGCTCGCCTGTGTTGCCACCTGGATTCTGCGCGGGACGTCCTTCTGCTACGTC
CCTTCGGCCCTCAATCCAGCGGACCTTCCTTCCCGCGGCCTGCTGCCGGCTCTGCGGCCTCTTCCGCGTC
TTCGCCTTCGCCCTCAGACGAGTCGGATCTCCCTTTGGGCCGCCTCCCCGCCTGGAATTCGAGCTCGGTA
CGATCAGCCTCGACTGTGCCTTCTAGTTGCCAGCCATCTGTTGTTTGCCCCTCCCCCGTGCCTTCCTTGA
CCCTGGAAGGTGCCACTCCCACTGTCCTTTCCTAATAAAATGAGGAAATTGCATCGCATTGTCTGAGTAG
GTGTCATTCTATTCTGGGGGGTGGGGTGGGGCAGGACAGCAAGGGGGAGGATTGGGAAGACAATAGCCCA
GCTTTTGTTCCCTTTAGTGAGGGTTAATTGCGCGCTTGGCGTAATCATGGTCATAGCTGTTTCCTGTGTG
AAATTGTTATCCGCTAATTCACTCCTCAGGTGCAGGCTGCCTATCAGAAGGTGGTGGCTGGTGTGGCCAA
TGCCCTGGCTCACAAATACCACTGAGATCTTTTTCCCTCTGCCAAAAATTATGGGGACATCATGAAGCCC
CTTGAGCATCTGACTTCTGGCTAATAAAGGAAATTTATTTTCATTGCAATAGTGTGTTGGAATTTTTTGT
GTCTCTCACTCGGAAGGACATATGGGAGGGCAAATCATTTAAAACATCAGAATGAGTATTTGGTTTAGAG
TTTGGCAACATATGCCCATATGCTGGCTGCCATGAACAAAGGTTGGCTATAAAGAGGTCATCAGTATATG
AAACAGCCCCCTGCTGTCCATTCCTTATTCCATAGAAAAGCCTTGACTTGAGGTTAGATTTTTTTTATAT
TTTGTTTTGTGTTATTTTTTTCTTTAACATCCCTAAAATTTTCCTTACATGTTTTACTAGCCAGATTTTT
CCTCCTCTCCTGACTACTCCCAGTCATAGCTGTCCCTCTTCTCTTATGGAGATCGGCCGGCCGCCGGCGT
CGACGCGCGCGGCCGCGGCGCGCCGTTGCTGGCGTTTTTCCATAGGCTCCGCCCCCCTGACGAGCATCAC
AAAAATCGACGCTCAAGTCAGAGGTGGCGAAACCCGACAGGACTATAAAGATACCAGGCGTTTCCCCCTG
GAAGCTCCCTCGTGCGCTCTCCTGTTCCGACCCTGCCGCTTACCGGATACCTGTCCGCCTTTCTCCCTTC
GGGAAGCGTGGCGCTTTCTCATAGCTCACGCTGTAGGTATCTCAGTTCGGTGTAGGTCGTTCGCTCCAAG
CTGGGCTGTGTGCACGAACCCCCCGTTCAGCCCGACCGCTGCGCCTTATCCGGTAACTATCGTCTTGAGT
CCAACCCGGTAAGACACGACTTATCGCCACTGGCAGCAGCCACTGGTAACAGGATTAGCAGAGCGAGGTA
TGTAGGCGGTGCTACAGAGTTCTTGAAGTGGTGGCCTAACTACGGCTACACTAGAAGAACAGTATTTGGT
ATCTGCGCTCTGCTGAAGCCAGTTACCTTCGGAAAAAGAGTTGGTAGCTCTTGATCCGGCAAACAAACCA
CCGCTGGTAGCGGTGGTTTTTTTGTTTGCAAGCAGCAGATTACGCGCAGAAAAAAAGGATCTCAAGAAGA
TCCTTTGATCTTTTCTACGGGGTCTGACGCTCAGTGGAACGAAAACTCACGTTAAGGGATTTTGGTCATG
AGATTATCAAAAAGGATCTTCACCTAGATCCTTTTAAATTAAAAATGAAGTTTTAAATCAATCTAAAGTA
TATATGAGTAAACTTGGTCTGACAGTTACCAATGCTTAATCAGTGAGGCACCTATCTCAGCGATCTGTCT
ATTTCGTTCATCCATAGTTGCCTGACTCCCCGTCGTGTAGATAACTACGATACGGGAGGGCTTACCATCT
GGCCCCAGTGCTGCAATGATACCGCGAGACCCACGCTCACCGGCTCCAGATTTATCAGCAATAAACCAGC
CAGCCGGAAGGGCCGAGCGCAGAAGTGGTCCTGCAACTTTATCCGCCTCCATCCAGTCTATTAATTGTTG
CCGGGAAGCTAGAGTAAGTAGTTCGCCAGTTAATAGTTTGCGCAACGTTGTTGCCATTGCTACAGGCATC
GTGGTGTCACGCTCGTCGTTTGGTATGGCTTCATTCAGCTCCGGTTCCCAACGATCAAGGCGAGTTACAT
GATCCCCCATGTTGTGCAAAAAAGCGGTTAGCTCCTTCGGTCCTCCGATCGTTGTCAGAAGTAAGTTGGC
CGCAGTGTTATCACTCATGGTTATGGCAGCACTGCATAATTCTCTTACTGTCATGCCATCCGTAAGATGC
TTTTCTGTGACTGGTGAGTACTCAACCAAGTCATTCTGAGAATAGTGTATGCGGCGACCGAGTTGCTCTT
GCCCGGCGTCAATACGGGATAATACCGCGCCACATAGCAGAACTTTAAAAGTGCTCATCATTGGAAAACG
TTCTTCGGGGCGAAAACTCTCAAGGATCTTACCGCTGTTGAGATCCAGTTCGATGTAACCCACTCGTGCA
CCCAACTGATCTTCAGCATCTTTTACTTTCACCAGCGTTTCTGGGTGAGCAAAAACAGGAAGGCAAAATG
CCGCAAAAAAGGGAATAAGGGCGACACGGAAATGTTGAATACTCATACTCTTCCTTTTTCAATATTATTG
AAGCATTTATCAGGGTTATTGTCTCATGAGCGGATACATATTTGAATGTATTTAGAAAAATAAACAAATA
GGGGTTCCGCGCACATTTCCCCGAAAAGTGCCACCTGACGTCTAAGAAACCATTATTATCATGACATTAA
CCTATAAAAATAGGCGTATCACGAGGCCCTTTCGTCTACGCGCGCGCCGGCGGCGCGCCGTCGACGGCCG
GCCGCGGCCGC
Features (pLannotate 1.2.2; 17 found; start..end, strand, type, name):
    155..532     +  enhancer       CMV enhancer: human cytomegalovirus immediate early enhancer
    534..733     +  promoter       CMV promoter: human cytomegalovirus (CMV) immediate early promoter
    872..1004    +  intron         chimeric intron: chimera between introns from human β-globin and immunoglobulin heavy chain genes
   1041..1064    +  CDS            TagGFP2 (fragment): monomeric green fluorescent protein, also known as mTagGFP mammalian codon-optimized
   1187..1462    +  CDS            FRB: FKBP-rapamycin binding domain of human FRAP
   1479..2065    +  misc_feature   IRES2: internal ribosome entry site (IRES) of the encephalomyocarditis virus (EMCV)
   2066..2773    +  CDS            mCherry: mCherry is a basic (constitutively fluorescent) red fluorescent protein published in 2004, derived from Discosoma sp.. It is reported to be a very rapidly-maturing monomer with low acid sensitivity.
   2822..2954    +  intron         chimeric intron: chimera between introns from human β-globin and immunoglobulin heavy chain genes
   2963..3551    +  misc_feature   WPRE: woodchuck hepatitis virus posttranscriptional regulatory element
   3555..3571    +  misc_feature   MCS (fragment): pUC18/19 multiple cloning site
   3584..3695    +  polyA_signal   bGH poly(A) signal: bovine growth hormone polyadenylation signal
   3791..3809    -  promoter       T3 promoter: promoter for bacteriophage T3 RNA polymerase
   3868..3942    +  CDS            HBB (fragment): HBB_PONPY - Experimental evidence at transcript level: Swiss-Prot protein existence level 2. Involved in oxygen transport from the lung to the various peripheral tissues. From Pongo pygmaeus (Bornean orangutan).
   4013..4068    +  polyA_signal   β-globin poly(A) signal: rabbit β-globin polyadenylation signal (Gil and Proudfoot, 1987)
   4447..5035    -  rep_origin     ori: high-copy-number ColE1/pMB1/pBR322/pUC origin of replication
   5206..6066    -  CDS            AmpR: β-lactamase; bla; confers resistance to ampicillin, carbenicillin, and related antibiotics
   6067..6171    -  promoter       AmpR promoter: bla
