[The description below was written by a language model from this plasmid's Addgene catalogue record and pLannotate feature annotations shown in this document.]
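Description:
pRDAX-141 N-Tag GFP[1] L32 FRB mCherry is a custom-built mammalian expression plasmid of about 6.3 kb designed as a test vector for protein–protein interaction assays based on bimolecular or trimolecular fluorescence complementation (BiFC/TriFC). It is maintained in E. coli through a high-copy ColE1/pUC-type origin and selected with ampicillin via the β-lactamase gene and its native promoter.

The expression unit is driven by the human CMV immediate-early enhancer and promoter, followed by a chimeric β-globin/immunoglobulin intron that promotes efficient processing of the transcript. The first open reading frame begins with a very short segment annotated as a TagGFP2 fragment, consistent with the "GFP[1]" N-terminal tag in the name, that is, a small split-GFP piece that is non-fluorescent alone and yields signal only when brought together with its complementary fragment(s). An unannotated gap, presumably the "L32" linker named in the title, separates it from FRB, the FKBP–rapamycin binding domain. The catalogue lists the insert as mouse, whereas the automated annotation matches it to the human FRAP domain. FRB dimerises with FKBP in the presence of rapamycin, so this construct likely serves as an inducible control partner, although the record does not say so explicitly. Downstream, an EMCV IRES directs translation of mCherry from the same transcript, giving a constitutive red marker of transfected cells and expression level. A second chimeric intron copy, a WPRE and the bGH polyadenylation signal complete the cassette. A T3 promoter, a β-globin coding fragment and a rabbit β-globin poly(A) signal further downstream appear to be backbone remnants.
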