Addgene plasmid #129995: pRDAX-141 N-Tag GFP[1] L32 FRB mCherry
Purpose: PPI (BiFC/TriFC) assay vector
Depositing lab: Gary Lewin. Depositing organization: Max-Delbrueck-Centrum fuer Molekulare Medizin (MDC).
Backbone
  Vector backbone: custom built
  Vector type: Mammalian Expression
Growth in bacteria
  Bacterial resistance: Ampicillin, 100 μg/mL
  Growth temperature: 37°C
  Growth strain: DH5alpha
  Copy number: High Copy
Gene/Insert
  Gene/Insert name: FRB
  Species: M. musculus (mouse)
  Cloning method: Restriction Enzyme; 5′ cloning site unknown (unknown if destroyed); 3′ cloning site unknown (unknown if destroyed)
Terms and licenses: Academic/Nonprofit Terms; Industry Terms: Not Available to Industry
How to cite: pRDAX-141 N-Tag GFP[1] L32 FRB mCherry was a gift from Gary Lewin (Addgene plasmid # 129995 ; http://n2t.net/addgene:129995 ; RRID:Addgene_129995)
